Addgene plasmid #106749: gh78
Purpose: expression of gRNA targeting MGAT3
Depositing lab: Eric-Paul Bennett. Depositing organization: University of Copenhagen. Publication: A validated gRNA library for CRISPR/Cas9 targeting of the human glycosyltransferase genome. Narimatsu Y, Joshi HJ, Zhang Y, Gomes C, Chen YH, Lorenzetti F, Furukawa S, Schjoldager K, Hansen L, Clausen H, Bennett EP, Wandall HH. Glycobiology. 2018 Jan 5. pii: 4791732. doi: 10.1093/glycob/cwx101. PubMed 29315387.
Backbone
  Vector backbone: EPB104
  Backbone manufacturer: Eric-Paul Bennett (Addgene plasmid # 68369)
  Backbone size w/o insert (bp): 2376
  Vector type: Mammalian Expression
Growth in bacteria
  Bacterial resistance: Ampicillin, 100 μg/mL
  Growth temperature: 37°C
  Growth strain: DH5alpha
  Copy number: High Copy
Gene/Insert
  Gene/Insert name: MGAT3
  gRNA/shRNA sequence: TCCTCGGCCGCCTTGCTGGG
  Species: H. sapiens (human)
  Entrez Gene: MGAT3 (a.k.a. GNT-III, GNT3)
  Cloning method: Restriction Enzyme; 5′ cloning site unknown (unknown if destroyed); 3′ cloning site unknown (unknown if destroyed)
  Sequencing primers: 5′ T7NP
Terms and licenses: Academic/Nonprofit Terms; Industry Terms: Not Available to Industry
How to cite: gh78 was a gift from Eric-Paul Bennett (Addgene plasmid # 106749 ; http://n2t.net/addgene:106749 ; RRID:Addgene_106749)
