[The description below was written by a language model from this plasmid's Addgene catalogue record and pLannotate feature annotations shown in this document.]
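Description:
gh78 is a small mammalian guide RNA expression plasmid built on the EPB104 backbone and carrying a single CRISPR guide directed against human MGAT3 (also known as GNT-III or GNT3), a glycosyltransferase gene. The sequenced record is about 2.7 kb. In bacteria it is maintained at high copy through a ColE1/pUC-type origin and selected with ampicillin through a β-lactamase gene driven by its own bla promoter. No mammalian selection marker or reporter is annotated, and the plasmid does not encode Cas9, so the nuclease must be supplied from a separate source.

The functional cassette is compact. A human U6 promoter, recognised by RNA polymerase III, sits upstream of the Streptococcus pyogenes Cas9 guide RNA scaffold. The short unannotated gap between the two is where the 20-nucleotide MGAT3 targeting spacer would be expected to lie, so that transcription yields a complete single guide RNA. The insert was introduced by restriction enzyme cloning, but the record does not identify the sites used. A T7 promoter lies upstream of the U6 promoter across the circular junction, and the listed sequencing primer is T7-named. The remaining annotations are short fragments of lacI, an RSF origin, an M13 origin and lacZα; these look like vestiges of earlier cloning vectors with no evident functional role here.

The plasmid belongs to a validated guide RNA collection covering human glycosyltransferase genes. It is intended for delivery into human cells together with Cas9 to target the MGAT3 locus, for example to disrupt the gene in glycosylation studies.
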