Features (pLannotate 1.2.2; 10 found; start..end, strand, type, name):
      1..241     +  promoter       U6 promoter: RNA polymerase III promoter for human U6 snRNA
    271..346     +  misc_RNA       gRNA scaffold: guide RNA scaffold for the Streptococcus pyogenes CRISPR/Cas9 system
    393..440     -  CDS            lacI (fragment): lac repressor; lacI; The lac repressor binds to the lac operator to inhibit transcription in E. coli. This inhibition can be relieved by adding lactose or isopropyl-β-D-thiogalactopyranoside (IPTG).
    477..517     -  rep_origin     RSF ori (fragment): Plasmids containing the RSF 1030 origin of replication can be propagated in E. coli cells that contain additional plasmids with compatible origins.
    595..1183    -  rep_origin     ori: high-copy-number ColE1/pMB1/pBR322/pUC origin of replication
   1354..2214    -  CDS            AmpR: β-lactamase; bla; confers resistance to ampicillin, carbenicillin, and related antibiotics
   2215..2319    -  promoter       AmpR promoter: bla
   2345..2476    -  rep_origin     M13 ori (fragment): M13 bacteriophage origin of replication; arrow indicates direction of (+) strand synthesis
   2497..2653    -  CDS            lacZα (fragment): LacZα fragment of β-galactosidase; lacZ fragment
   2662..2680    +  promoter       T7 promoter: promoter for bacteriophage T7 RNA polymerase
>Addgene plasmid #106749 | gh78 | addgene full sequence | sequence record 242887 | Addgene NGS Result
GAGGGCCTATTTCCCATGATTCCTTCATATTTGCATATACGATACAAGGCTGTTAGAGAGATAATTGGAA
TTAATTTGACTGTAAACACAAAGATATTAGTACAAAATACGTGACGTAGAAAGTAATAATTTCTTGGGTA
GTTTGCAGTTTTAAAATTATGTTTTAAAATGGACTATCATATGCTTACCGTAACTTGAAAGTATTTCGAT
TTCTTGGCTTTATATATCTTGTGGAAAGGACGAAACACCGTCCTCGGCCGCCTTGCTGGGGTTTTAGAGC
TAGAAATAGCAAGTTAAAATAAGGCTAGTCCGTTATCAACTTGAAAAAGTGGCACCGAGTCGGTGCTTTT
TTTGGTACCTGGAGCACAAGACTGGCCTCATGGGCCTTCCGCTCACTGCCCGCTTTCCAGTCGGGAAACC
TGTCGTGCCAGCTGCATTAACATGGTCATAGCTGTTTCCTTGCGTATTGGGCGCTCTCCGCTTCCTCGCT
CACTGACTCGCTGCGCTCGGTCGTTCGGGTAAAGCCTGGGGTGCCTAATGAGCAAAAGGCCAGCAAAAGG
CCAGGAACCGTAAAAAGGCCGCGTTGCTGGCGTTTTTCCATAGGCTCCGCCCCCCTGACGAGCATCACAA
AAATCGACGCTCAAGTCAGAGGTGGCGAAACCCGACAGGACTATAAAGATACCAGGCGTTTCCCCCTGGA
AGCTCCCTCGTGCGCTCTCCTGTTCCGACCCTGCCGCTTACCGGATACCTGTCCGCCTTTCTCCCTTCGG
GAAGCGTGGCGCTTTCTCATAGCTCACGCTGTAGGTATCTCAGTTCGGTGTAGGTCGTTCGCTCCAAGCT
GGGCTGTGTGCACGAACCCCCCGTTCAGCCCGACCGCTGCGCCTTATCCGGTAACTATCGTCTTGAGTCC
AACCCGGTAAGACACGACTTATCGCCACTGGCAGCAGCCACTGGTAACAGGATTAGCAGAGCGAGGTATG
TAGGCGGTGCTACAGAGTTCTTGAAGTGGTGGCCTAACTACGGCTACACTAGAAGAACAGTATTTGGTAT
CTGCGCTCTGCTGAAGCCAGTTACCTTCGGAAAAAGAGTTGGTAGCTCTTGATCCGGCAAACAAACCACC
GCTGGTAGCGGTGGTTTTTTTGTTTGCAAGCAGCAGATTACGCGCAGAAAAAAAGGATCTCAAGAAGATC
CTTTGATCTTTTCTACGGGGTCTGACGCTCAGTGGAACGAAAACTCACGTTAAGGGATTTTGGTCATGAG
ATTATCAAAAAGGATCTTCACCTAGATCCTTTTAAATTAAAAATGAAGTTTTAAATCAATCTAAAGTATA
TATGAGTAAACTTGGTCTGACAGTTACCAATGCTTAATCAGTGAGGCACCTATCTCAGCGATCTGTCTAT
TTCGTTCATCCATAGTTGCCTGACTCCCCGTCGTGTAGATAACTACGATACGGGAGGGCTTACCATCTGG
CCCCAGTGCTGCAATGATACCGCGAGAACCACGCTCACCGGCTCCAGATTTATCAGCAATAAACCAGCCA
GCCGGAAGGGCCGAGCGCAGAAGTGGTCCTGCAACTTTATCCGCCTCCATCCAGTCTATTAATTGTTGCC
GGGAAGCTAGAGTAAGTAGTTCGCCAGTTAATAGTTTGCGCAACGTTGTTGCCATTGCTACAGGCATCGT
GGTGTCACGCTCGTCGTTTGGTATGGCTTCATTCAGCTCCGGTTCCCAACGATCAAGGCGAGTTACATGA
TCCCCCATGTTGTGCAAAAAAGCGGTTAGCTCCTTCGGTCCTCCGATCGTTGTCAGAAGTAAGTTGGCCG
CAGTGTTATCACTCATGGTTATGGCAGCACTGCATAATTCTCTTACTGTCATGCCATCCGTAAGATGCTT
TTCTGTGACTGGTGAGTACTCAACCAAGTCATTCTGAGAATAGTGTATGCGGCGACCGAGTTGCTCTTGC
CCGGCGTCAATACGGGATAATACCGCGCCACATAGCAGAACTTTAAAAGTGCTCATCATTGGAAAACGTT
CTTCGGGGCGAAAACTCTCAAGGATCTTACCGCTGTTGAGATCCAGTTCGATGTAACCCACTCGTGCACC
CAACTGATCTTCAGCATCTTTTACTTTCACCAGCGTTTCTGGGTGAGCAAAAACAGGAAGGCAAAATGCC
GCAAAAAAGGGAATAAGGGCGACACGGAAATGTTGAATACTCATACTCTTCCTTTTTCAATATTATTGAA
GCATTTATCAGGGTTATTGTCTCATGAGCGGATACATATTTGAATGTATTTAGAAAAATAAACAAATAGG
GGTTCCGCGCACATTTCCCCGAAAAGTGCCACCTAAATTGTAAGCGTTAATATTTTGTTAAAATTCGCGT
TAAATTTTTGTTAAATCAGCTCATTTTTTAACCAATAGGCCGAAATCGGCAAAATCCCTTATAAATCAAA
AGAATAGACCGAGATAGGGTTGAGTGGCCGCTACAGGGCGCTCCCATTCGCCATTCAGGCTGCGCAACTG
TTGGGAAGGGCGTTTCGGTGCGGGCCTCTTCGCTATTACGCCAGCTGGCGAAAGGGGGATGTGCTGCAAG
GCGATTAAGTTGGGTAACGCCAGGGTTTTCCCAGTCACGACGTTGTAAAACGACGGCCAGTGAGCGCGAC
GTAATACGACTCACTATAGGGCGAATTGGCGGAAGGCCGTCAAGGCCACGTGTCTTGTCCAGAGCTCGAT
ATCGAATTAATTC
